>Addgene plasmid #166827 | pDONR221 Ub-NLRP1 S1213 | addgene full sequence | sequence record 328302 | Addgene NGS Result
CTTTCCTGCGTTATCCCCTGATTCTGTGGATAACCGTATTACCGCCTTTGAGTGAGCTGATACCGCTCGC
CGCAGCCGAACGACCGAGCGCAGCGAGTCAGTGAGCGAGGAAGCGGAAGAGCGCCCAATACGCAAACCGC
CTCTCCCCGCGCGTTGGCCGATTCATTAATGCAGCTGGCACGACAGGTTTCCCGACTGGAAAGCGGGCAG
TGAGCGCAACGCAATTAATACGCGTACCGCTAGCCAGGAAGAGTTTGTAGAAACGCAAAAAGGCCATCCG
TCAGGATGGCCTTCTGCTTAGTTTGATGCCTGGCAGTTTATGGCGGGCGTCCTGCCCGCCACCCTCCGGG
CCGTTGCTTCACAACGTTCAAATCCGCTCCCGGCGGATTTGTCCTACTCAGGAGAGCGTTCACCGACAAA
CAACAGATAAAACGAAAGGCCCAGTCTTCCGACTGAGCCTTTCGTTTTATTTGATGCCTGGCAGTTCCCT
ACTCTCGCGTTAACGCTAGCATGGATGTTTTCCCAGTCACGACGTTGTAAAACGACGGCCAGTCTTAAGC
TCGGGCCCCAAATAATGATTTTATTTTGACTGATAGTGACCTGTTCGTTGCAACAAATTGATGAGCAATG
CTTTTTTATAATGCCAACTTTGTACAAAAAAGCAGGCTTCGAAGGAGATAGAACCATGCAGATCTTCGTC
AAGACGTTAACCGGTAAAACCATAACTCTGGAAGTTGAACCATCCGATACCATCGAAAACGTTAAGGCTA
AAATTCAAGACAAGGAAGGAATTCCACCTGATCAACAAAGATTGATCTTTGCCGGTAAGCAGCTCGAGGA
CGGTAGAACGCTGTCTGATTACAACATTCAGAAGGAGTCGACCTTACATCTTGTCTTAAGACTAAGAGGT
GGTTCCCCCTTGGGAGTCCTCCTGAAAATGATCCATAATGCCCTGCGCTTCATTCCCGTCACCTCTGTGG
TGTTGCTTTACCACCGCGTCCATCCTGAGGAAGTCACCTTCCACCTCTACCTGATCCCAAGTGACTGCTC
CATTCGGAAGGCCATAGATGATCTAGAAATGAAATTCCAGTTTGTGCGAATCCACAAGCCACCCCCGCTG
ACCCCACTTTATATGGGCTGTCGTTACACTGTGTCTGGGTCTGGTTCAGGGATGCTGGAAATACTCCCCA
AGGAACTGGAGCTCTGCTATCGAAGCCCTGGAGAAGACCAGCTGTTCTCGGAGTTCTACGTTGGCCACTT
GGGATCAGGGATCAGGCTGCAAGTGAAAGACAAGAAAGATGAGACTCTGGTGTGGGAGGCCTTGGTGAAA
CCAGGAGATCTCATGCCTGCAACTACTCTGATCCCTCCAGCCCGCATAGCCGTACCTTCACCTCTGGATG
CCCCGCAGTTGCTGCACTTTGTGGACCAGTATCGAGAGCAGCTGATAGCCCGAGTGACATCGGTGGAGGT
TGTCTTGGACAAACTGCATGGACAGGTGCTGAGCCAGGAGCAGTACGAGAGGGTGCTGGCTGAGAACACG
AGGCCCAGCCAGATGCGGAAGCTGTTCAGCTTGAGCCAGTCCTGGGACCGGAAGTGCAAAGATGGACTCT
ACCAAGCCCTGAAGGAGACCCATCCTCACCTCATTATGGAACTCTGGGAGAAGGGCAGCAAAAAGGGACT
CCTGCCACTCAGCAGCGACCCAGCTTTCTTGTACAAAGTTGGCATTATAAGAAAGCATTGCTTATCAATT
TGTTGCAACGAACAGGTCACTATCAGTCAAAATAAAATCATTATTTGCCATCCAGCTGATATCCCCTATA
GTGAGTCGTATTACATGGTCATAGCTGTTTCCTGGCAGCTCTGGCCCGTGTCTCAAAATCTCTGATGTTA
CATTGCACAAGATAAAAATATATCATCATGAACAATAAAACTGTCTGCTTACATAAACAGTAATACAAGG
GGTGTTATGAGCCATATTCAACGGGAAACGTCGAGGCCGCGATTAAATTCCAACATGGATGCTGATTTAT
ATGGGTATAAATGGGCTCGCGATAATGTCGGGCAATCAGGTGCGACAATCTATCGCTTGTATGGGAAGCC
CGATGCGCCAGAGTTGTTTCTGAAACATGGCAAAGGTAGCGTTGCCAATGATGTTACAGATGAGATGGTC
AGACTAAACTGGCTGACGGAATTTATGCCTCTTCCGACCATCAAGCATTTTATCCGTACTCCTGATGATG
CATGGTTACTCACCACTGCGATCCCCGGAAAAACAGCATTCCAGGTATTAGAAGAATATCCTGATTCAGG
TGAAAATATTGTTGATGCGCTGGCAGTGTTCCTGCGCCGGTTGCATTCGATTCCTGTTTGTAATTGTCCT
TTTAACAGCGATCGCGTATTTCGTCTCGCTCAGGCGCAATCACGAATGAATAACGGTTTGGTTGATGCGA
GTGATTTTGATGACGAGCGTAATGGCTGGCCTGTTGAACAAGTCTGGAAAGAAATGCATAAACTTTTGCC
ATTCTCACCGGATTCAGTCGTCACTCATGGTGATTTCTCACTTGATAACCTTATTTTTGACGAGGGGAAA
TTAATAGGTTGTATTGATGTTGGACGAGTCGGAATCGCAGACCGATACCAGGATCTTGCCATCCTATGGA
ACTGCCTCGGTGAGTTTTCTCCTTCATTACAGAAACGGCTTTTTCAAAAATATGGTATTGATAATCCTGA
TATGAATAAATTGCAGTTTCATTTGATGCTCGATGAGTTTTTCTAATCAGAATTGGTTAATTGGTTGTAA
CACTGGCAGAGCATTACGCTGACTTGACGGGACGGCGCAAGCTCATGACCAAAATCCCTTAACGTGAGTT
ACGCGTCGTTCCACTGAGCGTCAGACCCCGTAGAAAAGATCAAAGGATCTTCTTGAGATCCTTTTTTTCT
GCGCGTAATCTGCTGCTTGCAAACAAAAAAACCACCGCTACCAGCGGTGGTTTGTTTGCCGGATCAAGAG
CTACCAACTCTTTTTCCGAAGGTAACTGGCTTCAGCAGAGCGCAGATACCAAATACTGTTCTTCTAGTGT
AGCCGTAGTTAGGCCACCACTTCAAGAACTCTGTAGCACCGCCTACATACCTCGCTCTGCTAATCCTGTT
ACCAGTGGCTGCTGCCAGTGGCGATAAGTCGTGTCTTACCGGGTTGGACTCAAGACGATAGTTACCGGAT
AAGGCGCAGCGGTCGGGCTGAACGGGGGGTTCGTGCACACAGCCCAGCTTGGAGCGAACGACCTACACCG
AACTGAGATACCTACAGCGTGAGCTATGAGAAAGCGCCACGCTTCCCGAAGGGAGAAAGGCGGACAGGTA
TCCGGTAAGCGGCAGGGTCGGAACAGGAGAGCGCACGAGGGAGCTTCCAGGGGGAAACGCCTGGTATCTT
TATAGTCCTGTCGGGTTTCGCCACCTCTGACTTGAGCGTCGATTTTTGTGATGCTCGTCAGGGGGGCGGA
GCCTATGGAAAAACGCCAGCAACGCGGCCTTTTTACGGTTCCTGGCCTTTTGCTGGCCTTTTGCTCACAT
GTT
Features (pLannotate 1.2.2; 11 found; start..end, strand, type, name):
    121..213     +  CDS            lacI (fragment): lac repressor; lacI; The lac repressor binds to the lac operator to inhibit transcription in E. coli. This inhibition can be relieved by adding lactose or isopropyl-β-D-thiogalactopyranoside (IPTG).
    268..295     -  terminator     rrnB T2 terminator: transcription terminator T2 from the E. coli rrnB gene
    427..470     +  terminator     rrnB T1 terminator: Escherichia coli rrnB; transcription terminator T1 from the E. coli rrnB gene
    517..553     -  CDS            lacZα (fragment): LacZα fragment of β-galactosidase; lacZ fragment
    569..668     +  protein_bind   attL1: mutant version of attL; recombination site for the Gateway® LR reaction LR Clonase™
    686..913     +  CDS            UBIQ_CERCA: Experimental evidence at protein level: Swiss-Prot protein existence level 1. Ubiquitin exists either covalently attached to another protein, or free (unanchored). When covalently bound, it is conjugated to target proteins via an isopeptide bond either as a monomer (monoubiquitin), a polymer linked via different Lys residues of the ubiquitin (polyubiquitin chains) or a linear polymer linked via the initiator Met of the ubiquitin (linear polyubiquitin chains). Polyubiquitin chains, when attached to a target protein, have different functions depending on the Lys residue of the ubiquitin that is
    887..1696    +  CDS            NLRP1 (fragment): NLRP1_HUMAN - Also known as CARD7, DEFCAP From Homo sapiens (Human).
   1698..1797    -  protein_bind   attL2: mutant version of attL; recombination site for the Gateway® LR reaction LR Clonase™
   1815..1833    -  promoter       T7 promoter: promoter for bacteriophage T7 RNA polymerase
   1967..2776    +  CDS            KanR: aminoglycoside phosphotransferase; aph(3')-Ia; confers resistance to kanamycin in bacteria or G418 (Geneticin®) in eukaryotes
   2923..3511    +  rep_origin     ori: high-copy-number ColE1/pMB1/pBR322/pUC origin of replication
