[The description below was written by a language model from this plasmid's Addgene catalogue record and pLannotate feature annotations shown in this document.]
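Description:
pDONR221 Ub-NLRP1 S1213 is a Gateway entry clone built in the pDONR221 backbone, a small (about 3.6 kb) bacterial shuttling vector that is not itself an expression plasmid. It is maintained in E. coli through a high-copy ColE1/pUC-type origin and selected with kanamycin via the aph(3')-Ia resistance gene. Upstream of the cloning region sit the rrnB T1 and T2 transcription terminators, which insulate the insert from read-through transcription. Short lacI and lacZα fragments and a T7 promoter lying just outside attL2 are backbone remnants, and M13 forward and reverse sites serve for sequencing.

The payload lies between attL1 and attL2, the sites that recombine with attR sites of a destination vector in an LR Clonase reaction. It consists of a ubiquitin coding sequence fused in frame to the N-terminus of a C-terminal fragment of human NLRP1 (NLRP1-CT) beginning at serine 1213. The annotated NLRP1 fragment spans roughly 800 bp. The design exploits the ubiquitin-fusion approach: cellular deubiquitinases cleave precisely after the last ubiquitin residue, releasing the downstream polypeptide with its native S1213 N-terminus rather than an initiator methionine. This mimics the C-terminal fragment that, from general knowledge of NLRP1, arises by autoproteolysis. The open reading frame lacks a stop codon, so transfer into a suitable destination vector allows in-frame C-terminal tags. No eukaryotic promoter is present, so expression depends on the destination vector chosen. The associated work concerns how DPP9 sequesters the NLRP1 C-terminus to repress inflammasome activation, and the clone is suited to generating expression constructs for such studies.
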