Addgene plasmid #166827: pDONR221 Ub-NLRP1 S1213
Purpose: pDONR221 encoding ubiquitin-tagged NLRP1-CT to generate the native S1213 N-terminus (no stop)
Depositing lab: Daniel Bachovchin. Depositing organization: Memorial Sloan-Kettering Cancer Center. Publication: DPP9 sequesters the C terminus of NLRP1 to repress inflammasome activation. Hollingsworth LR, Sharif H, Griswold AR, Fontana P, Mintseris J, Dagbay KB, Paulo JA, Gygi SP, Bachovchin DA, Wu H. Nature. 2021 Mar 17. pii: 10.1038/s41586-021-03350-4. doi: 10.1038/s41586-021-03350-4. PubMed 33731932.
Backbone
  Vector backbone: pDONR221
  Vector type: Gateway shuttling vector
Growth in bacteria
  Bacterial resistance: Kanamycin, 50 μg/mL
  Growth temperature: 37°C
  Growth strain: DH5alpha
  Copy number: High Copy
Gene/Insert
  Gene/Insert name: NLRP1
  Species: H. sapiens (human)
  Entrez Gene: NLRP1 (a.k.a. AIADK, CARD7, CIDED, CLR17.1, DEFCAP, DEFCAP-L/S, JRRP, MSPC, NAC, NALP1, PP1044, SLEV1, VAMAS1)
  Tag / fusion protein: Ubiquitin (N terminal on insert)
  Cloning method: Gateway Cloning
  Sequencing primers: 5′ M13 F; 3′ M13 R
Terms and licenses: Academic/Nonprofit Terms; Industry Terms: Not Available to Industry
Depositor comments: pDONR221 encoding ubiquitin-tagged NLRP1-CT to generate the native S1213 N-terminus (no stop)
How to cite: pDONR221 Ub-NLRP1 S1213 was a gift from Daniel Bachovchin (Addgene plasmid # 166827 ; http://n2t.net/addgene:166827 ; RRID:Addgene_166827)
