>Addgene plasmid #166827 | pDONR221 Ub-NLRP1 S1213 | depositor partial sequence | sequence record 323825 | Insert sequence
ATGCAGATCTTCGTCAAGACGTTAACCGGTAAAACCATAACTCTGGAAGTTGAACCATCCGATACCATCG
AAAACGTTAAGGCTAAAATTCAAGACAAGGAAGGAATTCCACCTGATCAACAAAGATTGATCTTTGCCGG
TAAGCAGCTCGAGGACGGTAGAACGCTGTCTGATTACAACATTCAGAAGGAGTCGACCTTACATCTTGTC
TTAAGACTAAGAGGTGGTTCCCCCTTGGGAGTCCTCCTGAAAATGATCCATAATGCCCTGCGCTTCATTC
CCGTCACCTCTGTGGTGTTGCTTTACCACCGCGTCCATCCTGAGGAAGTCACCTTCCACCTCTACCTGAT
CCCAAGTGACTGCTCCATTCGGAAGGCCATAGATGATCTAGAAATGAAATTCCAGTTTGTGCGAATCCAC
AAGCCACCCCCGCTGACCCCACTTTATATGGGCTGTCGTTACACTGTGTCTGGGTCTGGTTCAGGGATGC
TGGAAATACTCCCCAAGGAACTGGAGCTCTGCTATCGAAGCCCTGGAGAAGACCAGCTGTTCTCGGAGTT
CTACGTTGGCCACTTGGGATCAGGGATCAGGCTGCAAGTGAAAGACAAGAAAGATGAGACTCTGGTGTGG
GAGGCCTTGGTGAAACCAGGAGATCTCATGCCTGCAACTACTCTGATCCCTCCAGCCCGCATAGCCGTAC
CTTCACCTCTGGATGCCCCGCAGTTGCTGCACTTTGTGGACCAGTATCGAGAGCAGCTGATAGCCCGAGT
GACATCGGTGGAGGTTGTCTTGGACAAACTGCATGGACAGGTGCTGAGCCAGGAGCAGTACGAGAGGGTG
CTGGCTGAGAACACGAGGCCCAGCCAGATGCGGAAGCTGTTCAGCTTGAGCCAGTCCTGGGACCGGAAGT
GCAAAGATGGACTCTACCAAGCCCTGAAGGAGACCCATCCTCACCTCATTATGGAACTCTGGGAGAAGGG
CAGCAAAAAGGGACTCCTGCCACTCAGCAGCGACCCAGCTTTCTTGTACAAAGTGGTTGGGCCCGATTAC
AAGGATGACGACGATAAGTGA
